>Addgene plasmid #46021 | CMV-mito-R-GECO1 | addgene full sequence | sequence record 350822 | Addgene NGS Result
ATTCTGTGGAATGTGTGTCAGTTAGGGTGTGGAAAGTCCCCAGGCTCCCCAGCAGGCAGAAGTATGCAAA
GCATGCATCTCAATTAGTCAGCAACCAGGTGTGGAAAGTCCCCAGGCTCCCCAGCAGGCAGAAGTATGCA
AAGCATGCATCTCAATTAGTCAGCAACCATAGTCCCGCCCCTAACTCCGCCCATCCCGCCCCTAACTCCG
CCCAGTTCCGCCCATTCTCCGCCCCATGGCTGACTAATTTTTTTTATTTATGCAGAGGCCGAGGCCGCCT
CTGCCTCTGAGCTATTCCAGAAGTAGTGAGGAGGCTTTTTTGGAGGCCTAGGCTTTTGCAAAAAGCTCCC
GGGAGCTTGTATATCCATTTTCGGATCTGATCAAGAGACAGGATGAGGATCGTTTCGCATGATTGAACAA
GATGGATTGCACGCAGGTTCTCCGGCCGCTTGGGTGGAGAGGCTATTCGGCTATGACTGGGCACAACAGA
CAATCGGCTGCTCTGATGCCGCCGTGTTCCGGCTGTCAGCGCAGGGGCGCCCGGTTCTTTTTGTCAAGAC
CGACCTGTCCGGTGCCCTGAATGAACTGCAGGACGAGGCAGCGCGGCTATCGTGGCTGGCCACGACGGGC
GTTCCTTGCGCAGCTGTGCTCGACGTTGTCACTGAAGCGGGAAGGGACTGGCTGCTATTGGGCGAAGTGC
CGGGGCAGGATCTCCTGTCATCTCACCTTGCTCCTGCCGAGAAAGTATCCATCATGGCTGATGCAATGCG
GCGGCTGCATACGCTTGATCCGGCTACCTGCCCATTCGACCACCAAGCGAAACATCGCATCGAGCGAGCA
CGTACTCGGATGGAAGCCGGTCTTGTCGATCAGGATGATCTGGACGAAGAGCATCAGGGGCTCGCGCCAG
CCGAACTGTTCGCCAGGCTCAAGGCGCGCATGCCCGACGGCGAGGATCTCGTCGTGACCCATGGCGATGC
CTGCTTGCCGAATATCATGGTGGAAAATGGCCGCTTTTCTGGATTCATCGACTGTGGCCGGCTGGGTGTG
GCGGACCGCTATCAGGACATAGCGTTGGCTACCCGTGATATTGCTGAAGAGCTTGGCGGCGAATGGGCTG
ACCGCTTCCTCGTGCTTTACGGTATCGCCGCTCCCGATTCGCAGCGCATCGCCTTCTATCGCCTTCTTGA
CGAGTTCTTCTGAGCGGGACTCTGGGGTTCGAAATGACCGACCAAGCGACGCCCAACCTGCCATCACGAG
ATTTCGATTCCACCGCCGCCTTCTATGAAAGGTTGGGCTTCGGAATCGTTTTCCGGGACGCCGGCTGGAT
GATCCTCCAGCGCGGGGATCTCATGCTGGAGTTCTTCGCCCACCCCAACTTGTTTATTGCAGCTTATAAT
GGTTACAAATAAAGCAATAGCATCACAAATTTCACAAATAAAGCATTTTTTTCACTGCATTCTAGTTGTG
GTTTGTCCAAACTCATCAATGTATCTTATCATGTCTGTATACCGTCGACCTCTAGCTAGAGCTTGGCGTA
ATCATGGTCATAGCTGTTTCCTGTGTGAAATTGTTATCCGCTCACAATTCCACACAACATACGAGCCGGA
AGCATAAAGTGTAAAGCCTGGGGTGCCTAATGAGTGAGCTAACTCACATTAATTGCGTTGCGCTCACTGC
CCGCTTTCCAGTCGGGAAACCTGTCGTGCCAGCTGCATTAATGAATCGGCCAACGCGCGGGGAGAGGCGG
TTTGCGTATTGGGCGCTCTTCCGCTTCCTCGCTCACTGACTCGCTGCGCTCGGTCGTTCGGCTGCGGCGA
GCGGTATCAGCTCACTCAAAGGCGGTAATACGGTTATCCACAGAATCAGGGGATAACGCAGGAAAGAACA
TGTGAGCAAAAGGCCAGCAAAAGGCCAGGAACCGTAAAAAGGCCGCGTTGCTGGCGTTTTTCCATAGGCT
CCGCCCCCCTGACGAGCATCACAAAAATCGACGCTCAAGTCAGAGGTGGCGAAACCCGACAGGACTATAA
AGATACCAGGCGTTTCCCCCTGGAAGCTCCCTCGTGCGCTCTCCTGTTCCGACCCTGCCGCTTACCGGAT
ACCTGTCCGCCTTTCTCCCTTCGGGAAGCGTGGCGCTTTCTCATAGCTCACGCTGTAGGTATCTCAGTTC
GGTGTAGGTCGTTCGCTCCAAGCTGGGCTGTGTGCACGAACCCCCCGTTCAGCCCGACCGCTGCGCCTTA
TCCGGTAACTATCGTCTTGAGTCCAACCCGGTAAGACACGACTTATCGCCACTGGCAGCAGCCACTGGTA
ACAGGATTAGCAGAGCGAGGTATGTAGGCGGTGCTACAGAGTTCTTGAAGTGGTGGCCTAACTACGGCTA
CACTAGAAGAACAGTATTTGGTATCTGCGCTCTGCTGAAGCCAGTTACCTTCGGAAAAAGAGTTGGTAGC
TCTTGATCCGGCAAACAAACCACCGCTGGTAGCGGTGGTTTTTTTGTTTGCAAGCAGCAGATTACGCGCA
GAAAAAAAGGATCTCAAGAAGATCCTTTGATCTTTTCTACGGGGTCTGACGCTCAGTGGAACGAAAACTC
ACGTTAAGGGATTTTGGTCATGAGATTATCAAAAAGGATCTTCACCTAGATCCTTTTAAATTAAAAATGA
AGTTTTAAATCAATCTAAAGTATATATGAGTAAACTTGGTCTGACAGTTACCAATGCTTAATCAGTGAGG
CACCTATCTCAGCGATCTGTCTATTTCGTTCATCCATAGTTGCCTGACTCCCCGTCGTGTAGATAACTAC
GATACGGGAGGGCTTACCATCTGGCCCCAGTGCTGCAATGATACCGCGAGACCCACGCTCACCGGCTCCA
GATTTATCAGCAATAAACCAGCCAGCCGGAAGGGCCGAGCGCAGAAGTGGTCCTGCAACTTTATCCGCCT
CCATCCAGTCTATTAATTGTTGCCGGGAAGCTAGAGTAAGTAGTTCGCCAGTTAATAGTTTGCGCAACGT
TGTTGCCATTGCTACAGGCATCGTGGTGTCACGCTCGTCGTTTGGTATGGCTTCATTCAGCTCCGGTTCC
CAACGATCAAGGCGAGTTACATGATCCCCCATGTTGTGCAAAAAAGCGGTTAGCTCCTTCGGTCCTCCGA
TCGTTGTCAGAAGTAAGTTGGCCGCAGTGTTATCACTCATGGTTATGGCAGCACTGCATAATTCTCTTAC
TGTCATGCCATCCGTAAGATGCTTTTCTGTGACTGGTGAGTACTCAACCAAGTCATTCTGAGAATAGTGT
ATGCGGCGACCGAGTTGCTCTTGCCCGGCGTCAATACGGGATAATACCGCGCCACATAGCAGAACTTTAA
AAGTGCTCATCATTGGAAAACGTTCTTCGGGGCGAAAACTCTCAAGGATCTTACCGCTGTTGAGATCCAG
TTCGATGTAACCCACTCGTGCACCCAACTGATCTTCAGCATCTTTTACTTTCACCAGCGTTTCTGGGTGA
GCAAAAACAGGAAGGCAAAATGCCGCAAAAAAGGGAATAAGGGCGACACGGAAATGTTGAATACTCATAC
TCTTCCTTTTTCAATATTATTGAAGCATTTATCAGGGTTATTGTCTCATGAGCGGATACATATTTGAATG
TATTTAGAAAAATAAACAAATAGGGGTTCCGCGCACATTTCCCCGAAAAGTGCCACCTGACGTCGACGGA
TCGGGAGATCTCCCGATCCCCTATGGTGCACTCTCAGTACAATCTGCTCTGATGCCGCATAGTTAAGCCA
GTATCTGCTCCCTGCTTGTGTGTTGGAGGTCGCTGAGTAGTGCGCGAGCAAAATTTAAGCTACAACAAGG
CAAGGCTTGACCGACAATTGCATGAAGAATCTGCTTAGGGTTAGGCGTTTTGCGCTGCTTCGCGATGTAC
GGGCCAGATATACGCGTTGACATTGATTATTGACTAGTTATTAATAGTAATCAATTACGGGGTCATTAGT
TCATAGCCCATATATGGAGTTCCGCGTTACATAACTTACGGTAAATGGCCCGCCTGGCTGACCGCCCAAC
GACCCCCGCCCATTGACGTCAATAATGACGTATGTTCCCATAGTAACGCCAATAGGGACTTTCCATTGAC
GTCAATGGGTGGAGTATTTACGGTAAACTGCCCACTTGGCAGTACATCAAGTGTATCATATGCCAAGTAC
GCCCCCTATTGACGTCAATGACGGTAAATGGCCCGCCTGGCATTATGCCCAGTACATGACCTTATGGGAC
TTTCCTACTTGGCAGTACATCTACGTATTAGTCATCGCTATTACCATGGTGATGCGGTTTTGGCAGTACA
TCAATGGGCGTGGATAGCGGTTTGACTCACGGGGATTTCCAAGTCTCCACCCCATTGACGTCAATGGGAG
TTTGTTTTGGCACCAAAATCAACGGGACTTTCCAAAATGTCGTAACAACTCCGCCCCATTGACGCAAATG
GGCGGTAGGCGTGTACGGTGGGAGGTCTATATAAGCAGAGCTCTCTGGCTAACTAGAGAACCCACTGCTT
ACTGGCTTATCGAAATTAATACGACTCACTATAGGGAGACCCAAGCTGGCTAGCGTTTAAACGGGCCCTC
TAGACTCGAGCATGTCTGTTCTGACTCCTCTGCTGCTCCGGGGTCTCACAGGTTCCGCAAGAAGACTCCC
CGTGCCTAGGGCCAAAATTCATTCACTGGGGGACCCCATGAGCGTGCTCACCCCACTCCTGCTGCGGGGG
CTGACCGGCAGCGCTAGGCGGCTGCCAGTCCCCAGGGCCAAGATCCACAGTCTCGGCGATCCCAAGGATC
CAACCATGGTCGACTCTTCACGTCGTAAGTGGAATAAGGCAGGTCACGCAGTCAGAGCTATAGGTCGGCT
GAGCTCACCCGTGGTTTCCGAGCGGATGTACCCCGAGGACGGCGCCCTGAAGAGCGAGATCAAGAAGGGG
CTGAGGCTGAAGGACGGCGGCCACTACGCCGCCGAGGTCAAGACCACCTACAAGGCCAAGAAGCCCGTGC
AGCTGCCCGGCGCCTACATCGTCGACATCAAGTTGGACATCGTGTCCCACAACGAGGACTACACCATCGT
GGAACAGTGCGAACGCGCCGAGGGCCGCCACTCCACCGGCGGCATGGACGAGCTGTACAAGGGAGGTACA
GGCGGGAGTCTGGTGAGCAAGGGCGAGGAGGATAACATGGCCATCATCAAGGAGTTCATGCGCTTCAAGG
TGCACATGGAGGGCTCCGTGAACGGCCACGAGTTCGAGATCGAGGGCGAGGGCGAGGGCCGCCCCTACGA
GGCCTTTCAGACCGCTAAGCTGAAGGTGACCAAGGGTGGCCCCCTGCCCTTCGCCTGGGACATCCTGTCC
CCTCAGTTCATGTACGGCTCCAAGGCCTACATTAAGCACCCAGCCGACATCCCCGACTACTTCAAGCTGT
CCTTCCCCGAGGGCTTCAGGTGGGAGCGCGTGATGAACTTCGAGGACGGCGGCATTATTCACGTTAACCA
GGACTCCTCCCTGCAGGACGGCGTATTCATCTACAAGGTGAAGCTGCGCGGCACCAACTTCCCCCCCGAC
GGCCCCGTAATGCAGAAGAAGACCATGGGCTGGGAGGCTACGCGTGACCAACTGACTGAAGAGCAGATCG
CAGAATTTAAAGAGGCTTTCTCCCTATTTGACAAGGACGGGGATGGGACGATAACAACCAAGGAGCTGGG
GACGGTGATGCGGTCTCTGGGGCAGAACCCCACAGAAGCAGAGCTGCAGGACATGATCAATGAAGTAGAT
GCCGACGGTGACGGCACATTCGACTTCCCTGAGTTCCTGACGATGATGGCAAGAAAAATGAATGACACAG
ACAGTGAAGAGGAAATTAGAGAAGCGTTCCGCGTGTTTGATAAGGACGGCAATGGCTACATCGGCGCAGC
AGAGCTTCGCCACGTGATGACAGACCTTGGAGAGAAGTTAACAGATGAGGAGGTTGATGAAATGATCAGG
GTAGCAGACATCGATGGGGATGGTCAGGTAAACTACGAAGAGTTTGTACAAATGATGACAGCGAAGTAGA
AGCTTAAGTTTAAACCGCTGATCAGCCTCGACTGTGCCTTCTAGTTGCCAGCCATCTGTTGTTTGCCCCT
CCCCCGTGCCTTCCTTGACCCTGGAAGGTGCCACTCCCACTGTCCTTTCCTAATAAAATGAGGAAATTGC
ATCGCATTGTCTGAGTAGGTGTCATTCTATTCTGGGGGGTGGGGTGGGGCAGGACAGCAAGGGGGAGGAT
TGGGAAGACAATAGCAGGCATGCTGGGGATGCGGTGGGCTCTATGGCTTCTGAGGCGGAAAGAACCAGCT
GGGGCTCTAGGGGGTATCCCC
[124 nt withheld, positions 6392-6515]
C
[91 nt withheld, positions 6517-6607]
A
[49 nt withheld, positions 6609-6657]
CCTTTGACGTTGGAGTCCACGTTCTTT
[37 nt withheld, positions 6685-6721]
ACCCTATCTCGGTCTATTCTTTTGATTTATAAGGGATTTTGCCGATTTCGGCCTATTGGTTAAAAAATGA
GCTGATTTAACAAAAATTTAACGCGAATTA
Features (pLannotate 1.2.2; 23 found; start..end, strand, type, name):
     13..342     +  promoter       SV40 promoter: SV40 enhancer and early promoter
    409..1200    +  CDS            neo: KKA2_KLEPN - Also known as kan, nptII. Experimental evidence at protein level: Swiss-Prot protein existence level 1. Resistance to kanamycin, neomycin, paromomycin, ribostamycin, butirosin and gentamicin B. From Klebsiella pneumoniae.
   1224..1382    +  CDS            ble (fragment): BLE_KLEPN - Experimental evidence at protein level: Swiss-Prot protein existence level 1. Binding protein with a strong affinity to the bleomycin family of antibiotics. Binds to CL990; an antimitotic-antibiotic compound. From Klebsiella pneumoniae.
   1377..1498    +  polyA_signal   SV40 poly(A) signal: SV40 polyadenylation signal
   1571..1587    -  protein_bind   lac operator: The lac repressor binds to the lac operator to inhibit transcription in E. coli. This inhibition can be relieved by adding lactose or isopropyl-β-D-thiogalactopyranoside (IPTG). lac repressor encoded by lacI
   1595..1625    -  promoter       lac promoter: promoter for the E. coli lac operon
   1640..1661    -  protein_bind   CAP binding site: CAP binding activates transcription in the presence of cAMP. E. coli catabolite activator protein
   1674..1766    -  CDS            lacI (fragment): lac repressor; lacI; The lac repressor binds to the lac operator to inhibit transcription in E. coli. This inhibition can be relieved by adding lactose or isopropyl-β-D-thiogalactopyranoside (IPTG).
   1949..2537    -  rep_origin     ori: high-copy-number ColE1/pMB1/pBR322/pUC origin of replication
   2708..3568    -  CDS            AmpR: β-lactamase; bla; confers resistance to ampicillin, carbenicillin, and related antibiotics
   3569..3673    -  promoter       AmpR promoter: bla
   3732..3784    -  misc_feature   bom (fragment): basis of mobility region from pBR322
   3939..4318    +  enhancer       CMV enhancer: human cytomegalovirus immediate early enhancer
   4319..4522    +  promoter       CMV promoter: human cytomegalovirus (CMV) immediate early promoter
   4518..4551    +  LTR            5' LTR (truncated) (fragment): truncated 5' long terminal repeat (LTR) from HIV-1
   4567..4585    +  promoter       T7 promoter: promoter for bacteriophage T7 RNA polymerase
   4632..4718    +  CDS            COX8A (fragment): COX8A_HUMAN - Also known as COX8, COX8L. Experimental evidence at protein level: Swiss-Prot protein existence level 1. Component of the cytochrome c oxidase, the last enzyme in the mitochondrial electron transport chain which drives oxidative phosphorylation. The respiratory chain contains 3 multisubunit complexes succinate dehydrogenase (complex II, CII), ubiquinol- cytochrome c oxidoreductase (cytochrome b-c1 complex, complex III, CIII) and cytochrome c oxidase (complex IV, CIV), that cooperate to transfer electrons derived from NADH and succinate to molecular oxygen, creating an electrochem
   4851..4907    +  CDS            calmodulin-binding peptide: calmodulin-binding peptide from avian smooth muscle myosin light chain kinase
   4913..5639    +  CDS            HyPerRed (fragment): red fluorescent genetically encoded indicator for H2O2 ()
   5645..6087    +  CDS            calmodulin (fragment): calcium-binding protein
   6122..6346    +  polyA_signal   bGH poly(A) signal: bovine growth hormone polyadenylation signal
   6350..6371    +  promoter       SV40 promoter (fragment): SV40 enhancer and early promoter
   6392..6820    +  rep_origin     f1 ori (sequence partly withheld): f1 bacteriophage origin of replication; arrow indicates direction of (+) strand synthesis
