[The description below was written by a language model from this plasmid's Addgene catalogue record and pLannotate feature annotations shown in this document.]
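Description:
CMV-mito-R-GECO1 is a mammalian expression plasmid built on the pcDNA3.1(-) backbone that directs a red fluorescent calcium indicator to mitochondria. It is propagated in E. coli through a high-copy ColE1/pUC-type origin with ampicillin selection (AmpR, β-lactamase). It also carries an f1 origin, and an SV40 early promoter driving the neomycin phosphotransferase gene with an SV40 polyadenylation signal, which allows G418 selection of stably transfected mammalian cells. According to the depositor, the vector derives from a previously described mitochondrially targeted ATP-sensor pcDNA plasmid. The catalogue lists a total size of 6854 bp, while the sequenced record behind the feature table is 6,821 nt.

The expression cassette uses the human CMV immediate-early enhancer and promoter, followed by a T7 promoter, and ends in the bovine growth hormone polyadenylation signal. The open reading frame begins with a tandem duplicate of the mitochondrial targeting signal from cytochrome c oxidase subunit VIII, although the automated annotation marks only one COX8A fragment. This signal is fused to the N terminus of R-GECO1, which was cloned between BamHI and HindIII sites. R-GECO1 is a synthetic sensor with GCaMP-like architecture. A calmodulin-binding peptide from smooth muscle myosin light chain kinase and calmodulin flank a red fluorescent protein domain derived from mApple, and the sensor carries numerous substitutions relative to the mApple analogue of GCaMP3. The annotation tool labels the fluorescent core as a "HyPerRed fragment", which probably reflects sequence similarity to that related red sensor rather than any peroxide-sensing function. Calcium binding drives the calmodulin–peptide interaction and changes red fluorescence intensity, so the construct serves for intensiometric optical imaging of mitochondrial Ca2+ in transfected mammalian cells.
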