Addgene plasmid #46021: CMV-mito-R-GECO1
Purpose: Red intensiometric genetically encoded Ca2+-indicators for optical imaging
Depositing lab: Robert Campbell. Depositing organization: University of Alberta. Publication: Improved Orange and Red Ca Indicators and Photophysical Considerations for Optogenetic Applications. Wu J, Liu L, Matsuda T, Zhao Y, Rebane A, Drobizhev M, Chang YF, Araki S, Arai Y, March K, Hughes TE, Sagou K, Miyata T, Nagai T, Li WH, Campbell RE. ACS Chem Neurosci. 2013 Mar 19. 10.1021/cn400012b PubMed 23452507.
Backbone
  Vector backbone: pcDNA3.1 (-)
  Backbone manufacturer: Invitrogen
  Backbone size w/o insert (bp): 5600
  Total vector size (bp): 6854
  Vector type: Mammalian Expression
  Selectable markers: Neomycin (select with G418)
Growth in bacteria
  Bacterial resistance: Ampicillin, 100 μg/mL
  Growth temperature: 37°C
  Growth strain: DH10B
  Copy number: Unknown
Gene/Insert
  Gene/Insert name: R-GECO1
  Species: Synthetic
  Insert size (bp): 1254
  Mutation: Substitutions relative to the mApple-derived analogue of GCaMP3: T47A/L60P/E61V/S63V/E64S/R81G/K83R/Y134C/M158L/N164aD/V228A/ S290P/I366F/K380N/S404G/N414D/E430V
  GenBank ID: JN258411
  Promoter: CMV
  Tag / fusion protein: a duplex of the mitochondrial targeting signal of cytochrome c oxidase subunit VIII (N terminal on backbone)
  Cloning method: Restriction Enzyme; 5′ cloning site BamHI (not destroyed); 3′ cloning site HindIII (not destroyed)
  Sequencing primers: 5′ TAATACGACTCACTATAGGG; 3′ TAGAAGGCACAGTCGAGG
Terms and licenses: Academic/Nonprofit Terms; Industry Terms: Not Available to Industry
Depositor comments: The vector of the CMV-mito-R-GECO1 is based on the mitATeam1.03 pcDNA plasmid reported here: (http://www.pnas.org/content/106/37/15651.abstract)
How to cite: CMV-mito-R-GECO1 was a gift from Robert Campbell (Addgene plasmid # 46021 ; http://n2t.net/addgene:46021 ; RRID:Addgene_46021)
