>Addgene plasmid #46021 | CMV-mito-R-GECO1 | depositor partial sequence | sequence record 65801 | CMV-mito-R-GECO1 sequence 1458 bps
ATGTCTGTTCTGACTCCTCTGCTGCTCCGGGGTCTCACAGGTTCCGCAAGAAGACTCCCCGTGCCTAGGG
CCAAAATTCATTCACTGGGGGACCCCATGAGCGTGCTCACCCCACTCCTGCTGCGGGGGCTGACCGGCAG
CGCTAGGCGGCTGCCAGTCCCCAGGGCCAAGATCCACAGTCTCGGCGATCCCAAGGATCCAACCATGGTC
GACTCATCACGTCGTAAGTGGAATAAGGCAGGTCACGCAGTCAGAGCTATAGGTCGGCTGAGCTCACCCG
TGGTTTCCGAGCGGATGTACCCCGAGGACGGCGCCCTGAAGAGCGAGATCAAGAAGGGGCTGAGGCTGAA
GGACGGCGGCCACTACGCCGCCGAGGTCAAGACCACCTACAAGGCCAAGAAGCCCGTGCAGCTGCCCGGC
GCCTACATCGTCGACATCAAGTTGGACATCGTGTCCCACAACGAGGACTACACCATCGTGGAACAGTGCG
AACGCGCCGAGGGCCGCCACTCCACCGGCGGCATGGACGAGCTGTACAAGGGAGGTACAGGCGGGAGTCT
GGTGAGCAAGGGCGAGGAGGATAACATGGCCATCATCAAGGAGTTCATGCGCTTCAAGGTGCACATGGAG
GGCTCCGTGAACGGCCACGAGTTCGAGATCGAGGGCGAGGGCGAGGGCCGCCCCTACGAGGCCTTTCAGA
CCGCTAAGCTGAAGGTGACCAAGGGTGGCCCCCTGCCCTTCGCCTGGGACATCCTGTCCCCTCAGTTCAT
GTACGGCTCCAAGGCCTACATTAAGCACCCAGCCGACATCCCCGACTACTTCAAGCTGTCCTTCCCCGAG
GGCTTCAGGTGGGAGCGCGTGATGAACTTCGAGGACGGCGGCATTATTCACGTTAACCAGGACTCCTCCC
TGCAGGACGGCGTATTCATCTACAAGGTGAAGCTGCGCGGCACCAACTTCCCCCCCGACGGCCCCGTAAT
GCAGAAGAAGACCATGGGCTGGGAGGCTACGCGTGACCAACTGACTGAAGAGCAGATCGCAGAATTTAAA
GAGGCTTTCTCCCTATTTGACAAGGACGGGGATGGGACGATAACAACCAAGGAGCTGGGGACGGTGATGC
GGTCTCTGGGGCAGAACCCCACAGAAGCAGAGCTGCAGGACATGATCAATGAAGTAGATGCCGACGGTGA
CGGCACATTCGACTTCCCTGAGTTCCTGACGATGATGGCAAGAAAAATGAATGACACAGACAGTGAAGAG
GAAATTAGAGAAGCGTTCCGCGTGTTTGATAAGGACGGCAATGGCTACATCGGCGCAGCAGAGCTTCGCC
ACGTGATGACAGACCTTGGAGAGAAGTTAACAGATGAGGAGGTTGATGAAATGATCAGGGTAGCAGACAT
CGATGGGGATGGTCAGGTAAACTACGAAGAGTTTGTACAAATGATGACAGCGAAGTAA
