>Addgene plasmid #46021 | CMV-mito-R-GECO1 | addgene partial sequence | sequence record 67488 | CMV-F 5'-CGCAAATGGGCGGTAGGCGTG-3'
CTCTCTGGCTAACTAGAGAACCCACTGCTTACTGGCTTATCGAAATTAATACGACTCACTATAGGGAGAC
CCAAGCTGGCTAGCGTTTAAACGGGCCCTCTAGACTCGAGCATGTCTGTTCTGACTCCTCTGCTGCTCCG
GGGTCTCACAGGTTCCGCAAGAAGACTCCCCGTGCCTAGGGCCAAAATTCATTCACTGGGGGACCCCATG
AGCGTGCTCACCCCACTCCTGCTGCGGGGGCTGACCGGCAGCGCTAGGCGGCTGCCAGTCCCCAGGGCCA
AGATCCACAGTCTCGGCGATCCCAAGGATCCAACCATGGTCGACTCTTCACGTCGTAAGTGGAATAAGGC
AGGTCACGCAGTCAGAGCTATAGGTCGGCTGAGCTCACCCGTGGTTTCCGAGCGGATGTACCCCGAGGAC
GGCGCCCTGAAGAGCGAGATCAAGAAGGGGCTGAGGCTGAAGGACGGCGGCCACTACGCCGCCGAGGTCA
AGACCACCTACAAGGCCAAGAAGCCCGTGCAGCTGCCCGGCGCCTACATCGTCGACATCAAGTTGGACAT
CGTGTCCCACAACGAGGACTACACCATCGTGGAACAGTGCGAACGCGCCGAGGGCCGCCACTCCACCGGC
GGCATGGACGAGCTGTACAAGGGAGGTACAGGCGGGAGTCTGGTGAGCAAGGGCGAGGAGGATAACATGG
CCATCATCAAGGAGTTCATGCGCTTCAAGGTGCACATGGAGGGCTCCGTGAACGGCCACGAGTTCGAGAT
CGAGGGCGAGGGCGAGGGCCGCCCCTACGAGGCCTTTCAGACCGCTAAGCTGAAGGTGACCAAGGGTGGC
CCCCTGCCCTTCGCCTGGGACATCCTGTCCCCTCAGTTCATGTACGGCTCCA
