>Addgene plasmid #46021 | CMV-mito-R-GECO1 | addgene partial sequence | sequence record 67489 | BGH-rev 5'-TAGAAGGCACAGTCGAGG-3'
CTTCGCTGTCATCATTTGTACAAACTCTTCGTAGTTTACCTGACCATCCCCATCGATGTCTGCTACCCTG
ATCATTTCATCAACCTCCTCATCTGTTAACTTCTCTCCAAGGTCTGTCATCACGTGGCGAAGCTCTGCTG
CGCCGATGTAGCCATTGCCGTCCTTATCAAACACGCGGAACGCTTCTCTAATTTCCTCTTCACTGTCTGT
GTCATTCATTTTTCTTGCCATCATCGTCAGGAACTCAGGGAAGTCGAATGTGCCGTCACCGTCGGCATCT
ACTTCATTGATCATGTCCTGCAGCTCTGCTTCTGTGGGGTTCTGCCCCAGAGACCGCATCACCGTCCCCA
GCTCCTTGGTTGTTATCGTCCCATCCCCGTCCTTGTCAAATAGGGAGAAAGCCTCTTTAAATTCTGCGAT
CTGCTCTTCAGTCAGTTGGTCACGCGTAGCCTCCCAGCCCATGGTCTTCTTCTGCATTACGGGGCCGTCG
GGGGGGAAGTTGGTGCCGCGCAGCTTCACCTTGTAGATGAATACGCCGTCCTGCAGGGAGGAGTCCTGGT
TAACGTGAATAATGCCGCCGTCCTCGAAGTTCATCACGCGCTCCCACCTGAAGCCCTCGGGGAAGGACAG
CTTGAAGTAGTCGGGGATGTCGGCTGGGTGCTTAATGTAGGCCTTGGAGCCGTACATGAACTGAGGGGAC
AGGATGTCCCAGGCGAAGGGCAGGGGGCCACCCTTGGTCACCTTCAGCTTAGCGGTCTGAAAGGCCTCGT
AGGGGCGGCCCTCGCCCTCGCCCTCGATCTCGAACTCGTGGCCGTTCAC
